>Addgene plasmid #87313 | pUC19-P70a-Bottom-T | addgene full sequence | sequence record 174707 | Addgene NGS Result
ACCTACACCGAACTGAGATACCTACAGCGTGAGCTATGAGAAAGCGCCACGCTTCCCGAAGGGAGAAAGG
CGGACAGGTATCCGGTAAGCGGCAGGGTCGGAACAGGAGAGCGCACGAGGGAGCTTCCAGGGGGAAACGC
CTGGTATCTTTATAGTCCTGTCGGGTTTCGCCACCTCTGACTTGAGCGTCGATTTTTGTGATGCTCGTCA
GGGGGGCGGAGCCTATGGAAAAACGCCAGCAACGCGGCCTTTTTACGGTTCCTGGCCTTTTGCTGGCCTT
TTGCTCACATGTTCTTTCCTGCGTTATCCCCTGATTCTGTGGATAACCGTATTACCGCCTTTGAGTGAGC
TGATACCGCTCGCCGCAGCCGAACGACCGAGCGCAGCGAGTCAGTGAGCGAGGAAGCGGAAGAGCGCCCA
ATACGCAAACCGCCTCTCCCCGCGCGTTGGCCGATTCATTAATGCAGCTGGCACGACAGGTTTCCCGACT
GGAAAGCGGGCAGTGAGCGCAACGCAATTAATGTGAGTTAGCTCACTCATTAGGCACCCCAGGCTTTACA
CTTTATGCTTCCGGCTCGTATGTTGTGTGGAATTGTGAGCGGATAACAATTTCACACAGGAAACAGCTAT
GACCATGATTACGCCAAGCTTGCATGCCTGCAGGTCGACTCTAGACGATCCCGCGAAATTGAGCTAACAC
CGTGCGTGTTGACAATTTTACCTCTGGCGGTGATAATGGTTGCAGGATCCGCATCATCTGTCGAGTAGAG
TGTGGGCTCTTGCCATGTGTATGTGGGTCAACCCACATACTCTGATGATCCTGTCGAGTAGAGTGTGGGC
TCCATCATCCTAGCATAACCCCTTGGGGCCTCTAAACGGGTCTTGAGGGGTTTTTTGCCCGGGTACCGAG
CTCGAATTCACTGGCCGTCGTTTTACAACGTCGTGACTGGGAAAACCCTGGCGTTACCCAACTTAATCGC
CTTGCAGCACATCCCCCTTTCGCCAGCTGGCGTAATAGCGAAGAGGCCCGCACCGATCGCCCTTCCCAAC
AGTTGCGCAGCCTGAATGGCGAATGGCGCCTGATGCGGTATTTTCTCCTTACGCATCTGTGCGGTATTTC
ACACCGCATATGGTGCACTCTCAGTACAATCTGCTCTGATGCCGCATAGTTAAGCCAGCCCCGACACCCG
CCAACACCCGCTGACGCGCCCTGACGGGCTTGTCTGCTCCCGGCATCCGCTTACAGACAAGCTGTGACCG
TCTCCGGGAGCTGCATGTGTCAGAGGTTTTCACCGTCATCACCGAAACGCGCGAGACGAAAGGGCCTCGT
GATACGCCTATTTTTATAGGTTAATGTCATGATAATAATGGTTTCTTAGACGTCAGGTGGCACTTTTCGG
GGAAATGTGCGCGGAACCCCTATTTGTTTATTTTTCTAAATACATTCAAATATGTATCCGCTCATGAGAC
AATAACCCTGATAAATGCTTCAATAATATTGAAAAAGGAAGAGTATGAGTATTCAACATTTCCGTGTCGC
CCTTATTCCCTTTTTTGCGGCATTTTGCCTTCCTGTTTTTGCTCACCCAGAAACGCTGGTGAAAGTAAAA
GATGCTGAAGATCAGTTGGGTGCACGAGTGGGTTACATCGAACTGGATCTCAACAGCGGTAAGATCCTTG
AGAGTTTTCGCCCCGAAGAACGTTTTCCAATGATGAGCACTTTTAAAGTTCTGCTATGTGGCGCGGTATT
ATCCCGTATTGACGCCGGGCAAGAGCAACTCGGTCGCCGCATACACTATTCTCAGAATGACTTGGTTGAG
TACTCACCAGTCACAGAAAAGCATCTTACGGATGGCATGACAGTAAGAGAATTATGCAGTGCTGCCATAA
CCATGAGTGATAACACTGCGGCCAACTTACTTCTGACAACGATCGGAGGACCGAAGGAGCTAACCGCTTT
TTTGCACAACATGGGGGATCATGTAACTCGCCTTGATCGTTGGGAACCGGAGCTGAATGAAGCCATACCA
AACGACGAGCGTGACACCACGATGCCTGTAGCAATGGCAACAACGTTGCGCAAACTATTAACTGGCGAAC
TACTTACTCTAGCTTCCCGGCAACAATTAATAGACTGGATGGAGGCGGATAAAGTTGCAGGACCACTTCT
GCGCTCGGCCCTTCCGGCTGGCTGGTTTATTGCTGATAAATCTGGAGCCGGTGAGCGTGGGTCTCGCGGT
ATCATTGCAGCACTGGGGCCAGATGGTAAGCCCTCCCGTATCGTAGTTATCTACACGACGGGGAGTCAGG
CAACTATGGATGAACGAAATAGACAGATCGCTGAGATAGGTGCCTCACTGATTAAGCATTGGTAACTGTC
AGACCAAGTTTACTCATATATACTTTAGATTGATTTAAAACTTCATTTTTAATTTAAAAGGATCTAGGTG
AAGATCCTTTTTGATAATCTCATGACCAAAATCCCTTAACGTGAGTTTTCGTTCCACTGAGCGTCAGACC
CCGTAGAAAAGATCAAAGGATCTTCTTGAGATCCTTTTTTTCTGCGCGTAATCTGCTGCTTGCAAACAAA
AAAACCACCGCTACCAGCGGTGGTTTGTTTGCCGGATCAAGAGCTACCAACTCTTTTTCCGAAGGTAACT
GGCTTCAGCAGAGCGCAGATACCAAATACTGTTCTTCTAGTGTAGCCGTAGTTAGGCCACCACTTCAAGA
ACTCTGTAGCACCGCCTACATACCTCGCTCTGCTAATCCTGTTACCAGTGGCTGCTGCCAGTGGCGATAA
GTCGTGTCTTACCGGGTTGGACTCAAGACGATAGTTACCGGATAAGGCGCAGCGGTCGGGCTGAACGGGG
GGTTCGTGCACACAGCCCAGCTTGGAGCGAACG
Features (pLannotate 1.2.2; 13 found; start..end, strand, type, name):
    414..506     +  CDS            lacI (fragment): lac repressor; lacI; The lac repressor binds to the lac operator to inhibit transcription in E. coli. This inhibition can be relieved by adding lactose or isopropyl-β-D-thiogalactopyranoside (IPTG).
    519..540     +  protein_bind   CAP binding site: CAP binding activates transcription in the presence of cAMP. E. coli catabolite activator protein
    555..585     +  promoter       lac promoter: promoter for the E. coli lac operon
    593..609     +  protein_bind   lac operator: The lac repressor binds to the lac operator to inhibit transcription in E. coli. This inhibition can be relieved by adding lactose or isopropyl-β-D-thiogalactopyranoside (IPTG). lac repressor encoded by lacI
    646..682     -  misc_feature   MCS (fragment): pUC18/19 multiple cloning site
    850..897     +  terminator     T7 terminator: transcription terminator for bacteriophage T7 RNA polymerase
    898..919     -  misc_feature   MCS (fragment): pUC18/19 multiple cloning site
    916..1073    +  CDS            lacZα (fragment): LacZα fragment of β-galactosidase; lacZ fragment
   1079..1178    -  misc_feature   bom (fragment): basis of mobility region from pBR322
   1280..1315    -  CDS            rop (fragment): Rop protein, which maintains plasmids at low copy number; rop
   1410..1514    +  promoter       AmpR promoter: bla
   1515..2375    +  CDS            AmpR: β-lactamase; bla; confers resistance to ampicillin, carbenicillin, and related antibiotics
   2546..231     +  rep_origin     ori (across the origin): high-copy-number ColE1/pMB1/pBR322/pUC origin of replication
