[The description below was written by a language model from this plasmid's Addgene catalogue record and pLannotate feature annotations shown in this document.]
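Description:
pUC19-P70a-Bottom-T is a small (about 2.9 kb) high-copy bacterial expression plasmid built on pUC19 for synthetic-biology work in E. coli. It replicates from the pUC-type ColE1/pMB1 origin and is selected with ampicillin through the bla (β-lactamase) gene and its native promoter. The feature table also picks up the usual pUC19 remnants: a lacI fragment, the CAP binding site, lac promoter and operator upstream of the polylinker, a partial lacZα coding region, and short bom and rop fragments. The multiple cloning site is split into two pieces by the insert, which therefore interrupts lacZα.

The payload is a 222 bp synthetic cassette cloned between XbaI and XmaI sites, both of which are retained. It encodes the "Bottom" transcript of the Split-Broccoli system, a non-coding RNA rather than a protein. Transcription is driven by P70a, which the record describes as an E. coli sigma 70 promoter, so the host's own RNA polymerase holoenzyme makes the transcript. The automated annotation does not label P70a or the aptamer segment, which presumably lie in the unannotated stretch between the two polylinker fragments. It does identify a T7 terminator at the 3′ end of the insert, consistent with the "T" in the plasmid name.

Split-Broccoli divides the fluorogenic Broccoli RNA aptamer into two separate strands. The associated publication presents it as a fluorescent split aptamer for visualizing RNA–RNA assembly in vivo. This plasmid supplies only the Bottom half, so it is expected to be used alongside a construct expressing the complementary strand, or alone as a single-strand control.
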