Addgene plasmid #87313: pUC19-P70a-Bottom-T
Purpose: Expresses the "Bottom" transcript of the Split-Broccoli system under the control of the E. coli sigma 70 promoter.
Depositing lab: Donald Burke. Depositing organization: University of Missouri at Columbia. Publication: A Fluorescent Split Aptamer for Visualizing RNA-RNA Assembly In Vivo. Alam KK, Tawiah KD, Lichte MF, Porciani D, Burke DH. ACS Synth Biol. 2017 May 26. doi: 10.1021/acssynbio.7b00059. PubMed 28548488.
Backbone
  Vector backbone: pUC19
  Backbone size w/o insert (bp): 2686
  Total vector size (bp): 2903
  Vector type: Bacterial Expression, Synthetic Biology
Growth in bacteria
  Bacterial resistance: Ampicillin, 100 μg/mL
  Growth temperature: 37°C
  Growth strain: DH5alpha
  Copy number: High Copy
Gene/Insert
  Gene/Insert name: Split-Broccoli system "Bottom" transcript
  Species: Synthetic
  Insert size (bp): 222
  Promoter: P70a
  Cloning method: Restriction Enzyme; 5′ cloning site XbaI (not destroyed); 3′ cloning site XmaI (not destroyed)
  Sequencing primers: 5′ GCTATGACCATGATTACGCCAAG
Terms and licenses: Academic/Nonprofit Terms; Industry Terms: Not Available to Industry
How to cite: pUC19-P70a-Bottom-T was a gift from Donald Burke (Addgene plasmid # 87313 ; http://n2t.net/addgene:87313 ; RRID:Addgene_87313)
